>Addgene plasmid #168566 | pDONR223 SARS-CoV-1 ORF8a_stop | depositor partial sequence | sequence record 326775 | Inserted CDS with Stop codon
ATGAAACTTCTCATTGTTTTGACTTGTATTTCTCTATGCAGTTGCATATGCACTGTAGTACAGCGCTGTG
CATCTAATAAACCTCATGTGCTTGAAGATCCTTGTAAGGTACAACAC
